Addgene plasmid #201178: pRetroX-TRE3G_NT-GSDMD_I105N_C192only
Purpose: Dox-inducible expression of NT-GSDMD gene in mammalian cells by retroviral transduction
Depositing lab: Jonathan Kagan. Depositing organization: Boston Children's Hospital. Publication: Gasdermin D pore-forming activity is redox-sensitive. Devant P, Borsic E, Ngwa EM, Xiao H, Chouchani ET, Thiagarajah JR, Hafner-Bratkovic I, Evavold CL, Kagan JC. Cell Rep. 2023 Jan 31;42(1):112008. doi: 10.1016/j.celrep.2023.112008. Epub 2023 Jan 19. PubMed 36662620.
Backbone
  Vector backbone: pRetroX-TRE3G
  Backbone size w/o insert (bp): 6600
  Vector type: Retroviral
  Selectable markers: Puromycin
Growth in bacteria
  Bacterial resistance: Ampicillin, 100 μg/mL
  Growth temperature: 37°C
  Growth strain: NEB Stable
  Copy number: High Copy
Gene/Insert
  Gene/Insert name: Gasdermin D N-terminal domain (alt name: GSDMD)
  Species: M. musculus (mouse)
  Insert size (bp): 831
  Mutation: aa1-276 only, I105N, C39A, C57A, C77A, C122A, C265A
  Entrez Gene: Gsdmd (a.k.a. 1810036L03Rik, DF5L, Dfna5l, GsdmD-1, Gsdmdc1, M2-4)
  Promoter: TRE3G
  Cloning method: Restriction Enzyme; 5′ cloning site BamHI (not destroyed); 3′ cloning site EcoRI (not destroyed)
  Sequencing primers: 5′ LNCX_fwd; 3′ MSCV-rev
Terms and licenses: Academic/Nonprofit Terms; Industry Terms: Not Available to Industry
Depositor comments: AG11
How to cite: pRetroX-TRE3G_NT-GSDMD_I105N_C192only was a gift from Jonathan Kagan (Addgene plasmid # 201178 ; http://n2t.net/addgene:201178 ; RRID:Addgene_201178)
