[The description below was written by a language model from this plasmid's Addgene catalogue record and pLannotate feature annotations shown in this document.]
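Description:
pRetroX-TRE3G_NT-GSDMD_I105N_C192only is a self-inactivating gammaretroviral transfer plasmid of about 7.4 kb, built on the pRetroX-TRE3G backbone for doxycycline-inducible expression of a mouse gasdermin D fragment in mammalian cells after retroviral transduction. It is maintained in E. coli through a high-copy ColE1/pUC-type origin and an ampicillin resistance gene. The viral portion starts with a CMV enhancer/promoter fused to a truncated 5' LTR, which drives production of genomic RNA in packaging cells. This is followed by a packaging signal and a truncated gag segment lacking its start codon, and it ends in a U3-deleted 3' LTR. That deletion silences LTR promoter activity once the provirus has integrated, so transcription depends on the internal promoters.

The payload sits between BamHI and EcoRI sites downstream of the TRE3G(V) Tet-responsive promoter, which needs the Tet-On 3G transactivator and doxycycline for activity. The transactivator is not annotated on this plasmid and would have to be provided separately. The insert encodes residues 1–276 of mouse GSDMD, the N-terminal pore-forming domain that caspase cleavage normally releases to trigger pyroptosis. It carries the I105N substitution together with C39A, C57A, C77A, C122A and C265A. As the construct name indicates, this leaves C192 as the only remaining cysteine. A downstream PGK promoter drives puromycin N-acetyltransferase for constitutive selection of transduced cells. Inducible control is well suited to a fragment that promotes pyroptosis. The associated publication concerns the redox sensitivity of gasdermin D pore formation, which suggests the construct was used to isolate the contribution of C192.
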