Features (pLannotate 1.2.2; 18 found; start..end, strand, type, name):
    309..512     +  promoter       CMV promoter: human cytomegalovirus (CMV) immediate early promoter
    513..688     +  LTR            5' LTR (truncated): truncated long terminal repeat from Moloney murine sarcoma virus
    810..1084    +  misc_feature   MESV Ψ (fragment): packaging signal of murine embryonic stem cell virus
   1151..1567    +  CDS            gag (truncated): truncated Moloney murine leukemia virus (MMLV) gag gene lacking the start codon
   1607..1956    +  promoter       TRE3GV promoter: 3rd-generation Tet-responsive promoter that can be activated by binding of Tet-On® 3G, optimized for retroviral and lentiviral vectors
   1969..2796    +  CDS            Gsdmd (fragment): GSDMD_MOUSE - Also known as Gsdmdc1. Experimental evidence at protein level: Swiss-Prot protein existence level 1. [Gasdermin-D, N-terminal]: Promotes pyroptosis in response to microbial infection and danger signals (PubMed:26375003, PubMed:26375259, PubMed:26611636, PubMed:27383986, PubMed:27385778, PubMed:27418190, PubMed:32820063). Produced by the cleavage of gasdermin-D by inflammatory caspases CASP1 or CASP4/CASP11 in response to canonical, as well as non-canonical (such as cytosolic LPS) inflammasome activators (PubMed:26375003, PubMed:26375259, PubMed:26611636, PubMed:27383986, PubMed:2
   2811..3310    +  promoter       PGK promoter: mouse phosphoglycerate kinase 1 promoter
   3331..3930    +  CDS            PuroR: puromycin N-acetyltransferase; pac from Streptomyces alboniger; confers resistance to puromycin
   3997..4069    +  CDS            env (fragment): murine leukemia virus gPr80 envelope polyprotein precursor; env; proteolytically cleaved into gp70SU and p15TM subunits
   4111..4536    +  LTR            3' LTR (ΔU3): self-inactivating 3' long terminal repeat (LTR) from Moloney murine leukemia virus
   4605..4645    +  CDS            rop (fragment): Rop protein, which maintains plasmids at low copy number; rop
   4747..4785    +  misc_feature   bom (fragment): basis of mobility region from pBR322
   4802..5131    +  promoter       SV40 promoter: SV40 enhancer and early promoter
   5137..5238    +  misc_feature   bom (fragment): basis of mobility region from pBR322
   5424..6012    -  rep_origin     ori: high-copy-number ColE1/pMB1/pBR322/pUC origin of replication
   6183..7043    -  CDS            AmpR: β-lactamase; bla; confers resistance to ampicillin, carbenicillin, and related antibiotics
   7044..7148    -  promoter       AmpR promoter: bla
   7334..308     +  enhancer       CMV enhancer (across the origin): human cytomegalovirus immediate early enhancer
>Addgene plasmid #201178 | pRetroX-TRE3G_NT-GSDMD_I105N_C192only | addgene full sequence | sequence record 394438 | Addgene NGS Result
TCCGCGTTACATAACTTACGGTAAATGGCCCGCCTGGCTGACCGCCCAACGACCCCCGCCCATTGACGTC
AATAATGACGTATGTTCCCATAGTAACGCCAATAGGGACTTTCCATTGACGTCAATGGGTGGAGTATTTA
CGGTAAACTGCCCACTTGGCAGTACATCAAGTGTATCATATGCCAAGTACGCCCCCTATTGACGTCAATG
ACGGTAAATGGCCCGCCTGGCATTATGCCCAGTACATGACCTTATGGGACTTTCCTACTTGGCAGTACAT
CTACGTATTAGTCATCGCTATTACCATGGTGATGCGGTTTTGGCAGTACATCAATGGGCGTGGATAGCGG
TTTGACTCACGGGGATTTCCAAGTCTCCACCCCATTGACGTCAATGGGAGTTTGTTTTGGCACCAAAATC
AACGGGACTTTCCAAAATGTCGTAACAACTCCGCCCCATTGACGCAAATGGGCGGTAGGCGTGTACGGTG
GGAGGTCTATATAAGCAGAGCTCAATAAAAGAGCCCACAACCCCTCACTCGGCGCGCCAGTCTTCCGATA
GACTGCGTCGCCCGGGTACCCGTATTCCCAATAAAGCCTCTTGCTGTTTGCATCCGAATCGTGGTCTCGC
TGTTCCTTGGGAGGGTCTCCTCTGAGTGATTGACTACCCACGACGGGGGTCTTTCATTTGGGGGCTCGTC
CGGGATTTGGAGACCCCTGCCCAGGGACCACCGACCCACCACCGGGAGGTAAGCTGGCCAGCAACTTATC
TGTGTCTGTCCGATTGTCTAGTGTCTATGTTTGATGTTATGCGCCTGCGTCTGTACTAGTTAGCTAACTA
GCTCTGTATCTGGCGGACCCGTGGTGGAACTGACGAGTTCTGAACACCCGGCCGCAACCCTGGGAGACGT
CCCAGGGACTTTGGGGGCCGTTTTTGTGGCCCGACCTGAGGAAGGGAGTCGATGTGGAATCCGACCCCGT
CAGGATATGTGGTTCTGGTAGGAGACGAGAACCTAAAACAGTTCCCGCCTCCGTCTGAATTTTTGCTTTC
GGTTTGGAACCGAAGCCGCGCGTCTTGTCTGCTGCAGCGCTGCAGCATCGTTCTGTGTTGTCTCTGTCTG
ACTGTGTTTCTGTATTTGTCTGAAAATTAGGGCCAGACTGTTACCACTCCCTTAAGTTTGACCTTAGGTC
ACTGGAAAGATGTCGAGCGGATCGCTCACAACCAGTCGGTAGATGTCAAGAAGAGACGTTGGGTTACCTT
CTGCTCTGCAGAATGGCCAACCTTTAACGTCGGATGGCCGCGAGACGGCACCTTTAACCGAGACCTCATC
ACCCAGGTTAAGATCAAGGTCTTTTCACCTGGCCCGCATGGACACCCAGACCAGGTCCCCTACATCGTGA
CCTGGGAAGCCTTGGCTTTTGACCCCCCTCCCTGGGTCAAGCCCTTTGTACACCCTAAGCCTCCGCCTCC
TCTTCCTCCATCCGCCCCGTCTCTCCCCCTTGAACCTCCTCGTTCGACCCCGCCTCGATCCTCCCTTTAT
CCAGCCCTCACTCCTTCTCTAGGCGCCGGAATTGAAGATCTCGATGAGGCCCTTTCGTCTTCACTCGAGT
TTACTCCCTATCAGTGATAGAGAACGTATGAAGAGTTTACTCCCTATCAGTGATAGAGAACGTATGCAGA
CTTTACTCCCTATCAGTGATAGAGAACGTATAAGGAGTTTACTCCCTATCAGTGATAGAGAACGTATGAC
CAGTTTACTCCCTATCAGTGATAGAGAACGTATCTACAGTTTACTCCCTATCAGTGATAGAGAACGTATA
TCCAGTTTACTCCCTATCAGTGATAGAGAACGTATGTCGAGGTAGGCGTGTACGGTGGGCGCCTATAAAA
GCAGAGCTCGTTTAGTGAACCGTCAGATCGCCTGGAGCAATTCCACAACACTTTTGTCTTATACTTGGAT
CCGCCACCATGCCATCGGCCTTTGAGAAAGTGGTCAAGAATGTGATCAAGGAGGTAAGCGGCAGCAGAGG
CGATCTCATTCCGGTGGACAGCCTGCGGAACTCCACCAGCTTCAGGCCCTACGCCCTTCTGAACAGGAAA
TTTTCAAGCTCAAGGTTCTGGAAACCCCGTTATTCAGCCGTCAACCTGTCAATCAAGGACATCCTGGAGC
CCAGTGCTCCAGAACCAGAACCGGAGGCCTTTGGCTCCTTCAAAGTCTCTGATGTCGTCGATGGGAACAT
TCAGGGCAGAGTGATGTTGTCAGGCATGGGAGAAGGGAAAAATTCTGGTGGGGCTGCAGTGTCTGACAGT
TCCAGTGCCTCCATGAATGTGGCCATACTGCGTGTGACTCAGAAGACCTGGGAGACCATGCAGCATGAAA
GGCACCTTCAGCAGCCTGAGAACAAAATCCTGCAACAGCTTCGGAGTCGTGGGGATGACCTGTTTGTGGT
GACCGAGGTGCTGCAGACAAAGGAGGAAGTGCAGATCACTGAGGTCCACAGCCAAGAGGGCTCAGGCCAG
TTTACGCTGCCTGGAGCTTTATGCTTGAAGGGTGAAGGCAAGGGCCACCAAAGCCGGAAGAAGATGGTGA
CCATTCCTGCAGGCAGCATCCTGGCATTCCGAGTGGCCCAACTGCTTATTGGCTCTAAATGGGATATCCT
TCTCGTCTCAGATGAGAAACAGAGGACCTTTGAGCCCTCCTCAGGTGACAGAAAAGCAGTGGGCCAGAGG
CACCATGGCCTCAATGTGCTTGCTGCGCTTGCCTCCATCGGAAAGCAGCTCAGTCTCCTGTCAGATTAGG
GAATTCTACCGGGTAGGGGAGGCGCTTTTCCCAAGGCAGTCTGGAGCATGCGCTTTAGCAGCCCCGCTGG
GCACTTGGCGCTACACAAGTGGCCTCTGGCCTCGCACACATTCCACATCCACCGGTAGGCGCCAACCGGC
TCCGTTCTTTGGTGGCCCCTTCGCGCCACCTTCTACTCCTCCCCTAGTCAGGAAGTTCCCCCCCGCCCCG
CAGCTCGCGTCGTGCAGGACGTGACAAATGGAAGTAGCACGTCTCACTAGTCTCGTGCAGATGGACAGCA
CCGCTGAGCAATGGAAGCGGGTAGGCCTTTGGGGCAGCGGCCAATAGCAGCTTTGCTCCTTCGCTTTCTG
GGCTCAGAGGCTGGGAAGGGGTGGGTCCGGGGGCGGGCTCAGGGGCGGGCTCAGGGGCGGGGCGGGCGCC
CGAAGGTCCTCCGGAGGCCCGGCATTCTGCACGCTTCAAAAGCGCACGTCTGCCGCGCTGTTCTCCTCTT
CCTCATCTCCGGGCCTTTCGACCTGCAGCCCAAGCTTACCATGACCGAGTACAAGCCCACGGTGCGCCTC
GCCACCCGCGACGACGTCCCCAGGGCCGTACGCACCCTCGCCGCCGCGTTCGCCGACTACCCCGCCACGC
GCCACACCGTCGATCCGGACCGCCACATCGAGCGGGTCACCGAGCTGCAAGAACTCTTCCTCACGCGCGT
CGGGCTCGACATCGGCAAGGTGTGGGTCGCGGACGACGGCGCCGCGGTGGCGGTCTGGACCACGCCGGAG
AGCGTCGAAGCGGGGGCGGTGTTCGCCGAGATCGGCCCGCGCATGGCCGAGTTGAGCGGTTCCCGGCTGG
CCGCGCAGCAACAGATGGAAGGCCTCCTGGCGCCGCACCGGCCCAAGGAGCCCGCGTGGTTCCTGGCCAC
CGTCGGCGTCTCGCCCGACCACCAGGGCAAGGGTCTGGGCAGCGCCGTCGTGCTCCCCGGAGTGGAGGCG
GCCGAGCGCGCCGGGGTGCCCGCCTTCCTGGAGACCTCCGCGCCCCGCAACCTCCCCTTCTACGAGCGGC
TCGGCTTCACCGTCACCGCCGACGTCGAGGTGCCCGAAGGACCGCGCACCTGGTGCATGACCCGCAAGCC
CGGTGCCTGACGCCCGCCCCACGACCCGCAGCGCCCGACCGAAAGGAGCGCACGACCCCATGCATCGGCG
TCTCGAGATATCAGTGGTCCAGGCTCTAGTTTTGACTCAACAATATCACCAGCTGAAGCCTATAGAGTAC
GAGCCATAGATAAAATAAAAGATTTTATTTAGTCTCCAGAAAAAGGGGGGAATGAAAGACCCCACCTGTA
GGTTTGGCAAGCTAGCTTAAGTAACGCCATTTTGCAAGGCATGGAAAAATACATAACTGAGAATAGAGAA
GTTCAGATCAAGGTCAGGAACAGATGGAACAGGGTCGACCCTAGAGAACCATCAGATGTTTCCAGGGTGC
CCCAAGGACCTGAAATGACCCTGTGCCTTATTTGAACTAACCAATCAGTTCGCTTCTCGCTTCTGTTCGC
GCGCTTCTGCTCCCCGAGCTCAATAAAAGAGCCCACAACCCCTCACTCGGGGCGCCAGTCCTCCGATTGA
CTGAGTCGCCCGGGTACCCGTGTATCCAATAAACCCTCTTGCAGTTGCATCCGACTTGTGGTCTCGCTGT
TCCTTGGGAGGGTCTCCTCTGAGTGATTGACTACCCGTCAGCGGGGGTCTTTCATTTGGGGGCTCGTCCG
GGATCGGGAGACCCCTGCCCAGGGACCACCGACCCACCACCGGGAGGTAAGCTGGCTGCCTCGCGCGTTT
CGGTGATGACGGTGAAAACCTCTGACACATGCAGCTCCCGGAGACGGTCACAGCTTGTCTGTAAGCGGAT
GCCGGGAGCAGACAAGCCCGTCAGGGCGCGTCAGCGGGTGTTGGCGGGTGTCGGGGCGCAGCCATGACCC
AGTCACGTAGCGATAGCGGAGTGTAGATCCGGCTGTGGAATGTGTGTCAGTTAGGGTGTGGAAAGTCCCC
AGGCTCCCCAGCAGGCAGAAGTATGCAAAGCATGCATCTCAATTAGTCAGCAACCAGGTGTGGAAAGTCC
CCAGGCTCCCCAGCAGGCAGAAGTATGCAAAGCATGCATCTCAATTAGTCAGCAACCATAGTCCCGCCCC
TAACTCCGCCCATCCCGCCCCTAACTCCGCCCAGTTCCGCCCATTCTCCGCCCCATGGCTGACTAATTTT
TTTTATTTATGCAGAGGCCGAGGCCGCCTCGGCCTCTGAGCTATTCCAGAAGTAGTGAGGAGGCTTTTTT
GGAGGCCTAGGCTTTTGCAAAAAGCTTACTGGCTTAACTATGCGGCATCAGAGCAGATTGTACTGAGAGT
GCACCATATGCGGTGTGAAATACCGCACAGATGCGTAAGGAGAAAATACCGCATCAGGCGCTCTTCCGCT
TCCTCGCTCACTGACTCGCTGCGCTCGGTCGTTCGGCTGCGGCGAGCGGTATCAGCTCACTCAAAGGCGG
TAATACGGTTATCCACAGAATCAGGGGATAACGCAGGAAAGAACATGTGAGCAAAAGGCCAGCAAAAGGC
CAGGAACCGTAAAAAGGCCGCGTTGCTGGCGTTTTTCCATAGGCTCCGCCCCCCTGACGAGCATCACAAA
AATCGACGCTCAAGTCAGAGGTGGCGAAACCCGACAGGACTATAAAGATACCAGGCGTTTCCCCCTGGAA
GCTCCCTCGTGCGCTCTCCTGTTCCGACCCTGCCGCTTACCGGATACCTGTCCGCCTTTCTCCCTTCGGG
AAGCGTGGCGCTTTCTCATAGCTCACGCTGTAGGTATCTCAGTTCGGTGTAGGTCGTTCGCTCCAAGCTG
GGCTGTGTGCACGAACCCCCCGTTCAGCCCGACCGCTGCGCCTTATCCGGTAACTATCGTCTTGAGTCCA
ACCCGGTAAGACACGACTTATCGCCACTGGCAGCAGCCACTGGTAACAGGATTAGCAGAGCGAGGTATGT
AGGCGGTGCTACAGAGTTCTTGAAGTGGTGGCCTAACTACGGCTACACTAGAAGGACAGTATTTGGTATC
TGCGCTCTGCTGAAGCCAGTTACCTTCGGAAAAAGAGTTGGTAGCTCTTGATCCGGCAAACAAACCACCG
CTGGTAGCGGTGGTTTTTTTGTTTGCAAGCAGCAGATTACGCGCAGAAAAAAAGGATCTCAAGAAGATCC
TTTGATCTTTTCTACGGGGTCTGACGCTCAGTGGAACGAAAACTCACGTTAAGGGATTTTGGTCATGAGA
TTATCAAAAAGGATCTTCACCTAGATCCTTTTAAATTAAAAATGAAGTTTTAAATCAATCTAAAGTATAT
ATGAGTAAACTTGGTCTGACAGTTACCAATGCTTAATCAGTGAGGCACCTATCTCAGCGATCTGTCTATT
TCGTTCATCCATAGTTGCCTGACTCCCCGTCGTGTAGATAACTACGATACGGGAGGGCTTACCATCTGGC
CCCAGTGCTGCAATGATACCGCGAGACCCACGCTCACCGGCTCCAGATTTATCAGCAATAAACCAGCCAG
CCGGAAGGGCCGAGCGCAGAAGTGGTCCTGCAACTTTATCCGCCTCCATCCAGTCTATTAATTGTTGCCG
GGAAGCTAGAGTAAGTAGTTCGCCAGTTAATAGTTTGCGCAACGTTGTTGCCATTGCTGCAGGCATCGTG
GTGTCACGCTCGTCGTTTGGTATGGCTTCATTCAGCTCCGGTTCCCAACGATCAAGGCGAGTTACATGAT
CCCCCATGTTGTGCAAAAAAGCGGTTAGCTCCTTCGGTCCTCCGATCGTTGTCAGAAGTAAGTTGGCCGC
AGTGTTATCACTCATGGTTATGGCAGCACTGCATAATTCTCTTACTGTCATGCCATCCGTAAGATGCTTT
TCTGTGACTGGTGAGTACTCAACCAAGTCATTCTGAGAATAGTGTATGCGGCGACCGAGTTGCTCTTGCC
CGGCGTCAACACGGGATAATACCGCGCCACATAGCAGAACTTTAAAAGTGCTCATCATTGGAAAACGTTC
TTCGGGGCGAAAACTCTCAAGGATCTTACCGCTGTTGAGATCCAGTTCGATGTAACCCACTCGTGCACCC
AACTGATCTTCAGCATCTTTTACTTTCACCAGCGTTTCTGGGTGAGCAAAAACAGGAAGGCAAAATGCCG
CAAAAAAGGGAATAAGGGCGACACGGAAATGTTGAATACTCATACTCTTCCTTTTTCAATATTATTGAAG
CATTTATCAGGGTTATTGTCTCATGAGCGGATACATATTTGAATGTATTTAGAAAAATAAACAAATAGGG
GTTCCGCGCACATTTCCCCGAAAAGTGCCACCTGACGTCTAAGAAACCATTATTATCATGACATTAACCT
ATAAAAATAGGCGTATCACGAGGCCCTTTCGTCTTCAAGAATTAGCTTGGCCATTGCATACGTTGTATCC
ATATCATAATATGTACATTTATATTGGCTCATGTCCAACATTACCGCCATGTTGACATTGATTATTGACT
AGTTATTAATAGTAATCAATTACGGGGTCATTAGTTCATAGCCCATATATGGAGT
