>Addgene plasmid #201178 | pRetroX-TRE3G_NT-GSDMD_I105N_C192only | depositor partial sequence | sequence record 390360 | NT-GSDMD insert
ATGCCATCGGCCTTTGAGAAAGTGGTCAAGAATGTGATCAAGGAGGTAAGCGGCAGCAGAGGCGATCTCA
TTCCGGTGGACAGCCTGCGGAACTCCACCAGCTTCAGGCCCTACGCCCTTCTGAACAGGAAATTTTCAAG
CTCAAGGTTCTGGAAACCCCGTTATTCAGCCGTCAACCTGTCAATCAAGGACATCCTGGAGCCCAGTGCT
CCAGAACCAGAACCGGAGGCCTTTGGCTCCTTCAAAGTCTCTGATGTCGTCGATGGGAACATTCAGGGCA
GAGTGATGTTGTCAGGCATGGGAGAAGGGAAAAATTCTGGTGGGGCTGCAGTGTCTGACAGTTCCAGTGC
CTCCATGAATGTGGCCATACTGCGTGTGACTCAGAAGACCTGGGAGACCATGCAGCATGAAAGGCACCTT
CAGCAGCCTGAGAACAAAATCCTGCAACAGCTTCGGAGTCGTGGGGATGACCTGTTTGTGGTGACCGAGG
TGCTGCAGACAAAGGAGGAAGTGCAGATCACTGAGGTCCACAGCCAAGAGGGCTCAGGCCAGTTTACGCT
GCCTGGAGCTTTATGCTTGAAGGGTGAAGGCAAGGGCCACCAAAGCCGGAAGAAGATGGTGACCATTCCT
GCAGGCAGCATCCTGGCATTCCGAGTGGCCCAACTGCTTATTGGCTCTAAATGGGATATCCTTCTCGTCT
CAGATGAGAAACAGAGGACCTTTGAGCCCTCCTCAGGTGACAGAAAAGCAGTGGGCCAGAGGCACCATGG
CCTCAATGTGCTTGCTGCGCTTGCCTCCATCGGAAAGCAGCTCAGTCTCCTGTCAGATTAG
